Addgene plasmid #8531: HOXB5 (human) pBluescript
Depositing lab: Corey Largman. Depositing organization: San Francisco VA Health Care System. Publication: Lineage-restricted expression of homeobox-containing genes in human hematopoietic cell lines. Shen WF, Largman C, Lowney P, Corral JC, Detmer K, Hauser CA, Simonitch TA, Hack FM, Lawrence HJ. Proc Natl Acad Sci U S A 1989 Nov;86(21):8536-40. 10.1073/pnas.86.21.8536 PubMed 2573064.
Backbone
  Vector backbone: Bluescript KS+
  Backbone manufacturer: Stratagene
  Backbone size w/o insert (bp): 2950
  Vector type: Bacterial Expression
Growth in bacteria
  Bacterial resistance: Ampicillin, 100 μg/mL
  Growth temperature: 37°C
  Growth strain: DH5alpha
  Copy number: High Copy
Gene/Insert
  Gene/Insert name: HOXB5 (alt names: HOX2A; HOX2.1)
  Species: H. sapiens (human)
  Insert size (bp): 807
  Mutation: makes protein in vitro transcription/translation
  Entrez Gene: HOXB5 (a.k.a. HHO.C10, HOX2, HOX2A, HU-1, Hox2.1)
  Cloning method: Restriction Enzyme; 5′ cloning site EcoRI (not destroyed); 3′ cloning site EcoRI (not destroyed)
  Sequencing primers: 5′ T3; 3′ T7
Resource information
  A portion of this plasmid was derived from a plasmid made by: Craig Hauser
Terms and licenses: Academic/Nonprofit Terms; Industry Terms: Not Available to Industry
How to cite: HOXB5 (human) pBluescript was a gift from Corey Largman (Addgene plasmid # 8531 ; http://n2t.net/addgene:8531 ; RRID:Addgene_8531)
