[The description below was written by a language model from this plasmid's Addgene catalogue record.]
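Description:
HOXB5 (human) pBluescript is a small cloning and in vitro transcription plasmid built on the Stratagene Bluescript KS+ phagemid, a backbone of about 2.95 kb. It is catalogued as a bacterial expression vector, is maintained at high copy number in E. coli, and is selected with ampicillin. No feature table accompanies the record. Elements normally associated with this backbone family, such as a pUC-type origin, an f1 origin for single-stranded DNA rescue and the lacZα polylinker, can therefore only be inferred from the backbone name and are not confirmed for this clone.

The insert is an 807 bp fragment of human HOXB5, also known as HOX2A or HOX2.1. This homeobox transcription factor gene belongs to the HOXB cluster. The fragment was cloned by restriction digestion into the EcoRI site, and because EcoRI is preserved at both ends it can be released as a single piece. Cloning into one site is not directional, and the record does not explicitly state the orientation, although T3 is listed as the 5′ sequencing primer and T7 as the 3′ primer. These primers correspond to the phage promoters that flank the Bluescript polylinker, which allow run-off RNA synthesis from either strand.

The note in the mutation field says the clone yields protein in coupled in vitro transcription/translation, which implies that it carries a translatable HOXB5 open reading frame. No epitope tags, fusion partners or eukaryotic promoter are recorded. The associated publication concerns lineage-restricted homeobox gene expression in human hematopoietic cell lines. This fits use of the plasmid as a source of HOXB5 cDNA for probe or riboprobe preparation, for in vitro protein synthesis, and for subcloning into other vectors.
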