>Addgene plasmid #8531 | HOXB5 (human) pBluescript | addgene partial sequence | sequence record 17384 | 8531 with T3
CCCCCTCGAGGTCGACGGTATCGATAAGCTTGATATCGAATTCCGGCCGGAAAATTCCGGGGCCCCACAA
GGCAGCAGGAACTTAAATCACCCAAATGAGCTCGTACTTTGTAAACTCCTTCTCGGGGCGTTATCCAAAT
GGCCCGGACTATCAGTTGCTAAATTATGGCAGTGGCAGCTCTCTGAGCGGCTCTTACAGGGATCCCGCTG
CCATGCACACCGGCTCTTACGGCTACAATTACAATGGGATGGACCTCAGCGTCAACCGCTCCTCGGCCTC
CTCCAGCCACTTTGGGGCGGTGGGCGAGAGCTCGCGCGCCTTCCCCGCGCCCGCCCAGGAGCCCCGCTTC
AGGCAAGCGGCTTCGAGCTGCTCCCTGTCCTCGCCCGAGTCCCTGCCCTGCACCAACGGCGACAGCCACG
GCGCCAAGCCCTCTGCTTCGTCCCCCTCCGACCAGGCGACCTCAGCCAGCTCCAGCGCCAATTTCACCGA
AATAGACGAGGCCAGCGCGTCCTCGGAGCCTGAGGAAGCGGCAAGCCAGCTAAGCAGCCCCAGCCTAGCT
CGGGCGCAGCCAGAGCCCATGGCCACCTCCACAGCCGCGCCCGAGGGGCAGACTCCGCAGATATTCCCCT
GGATGAGGAAGCTTCACATCAGCCATGATATGACCGGGCCGGACGGGAAAAGGGCCCGGACCGCGTATAC
CCGCTACCAGACCCT
